>Addgene plasmid #184542 | rAAV2/cMG.WPP | addgene full sequence | sequence record 361933 | Addgene NGS Result
ACGCCAGGGTTTTCCCAGTCACGACGTTGTAAAACGACGGCCAGTGAGCGCGCGTAATACGACTCACTAT
AGGGCGAATTGGGTACCGGGCCCCCCCTCGATCGAGGTCGACGGTATCGGGGGAGCTCGCAGGGTCTCCA
TTTTGAAGCGGGAGGTTTGAACGCGCAGCCGCCATGCCGGGGTTTTACGAGATTGTGATTAAGGTCCCCA
GCGACCTTGACGAGCATCTGCCCGGCATTTCTGACAGCTTTGTGAACTGGGTGGCCGAGAAGGAATGGGA
GTTGCCGCCAGATTCTGACATGGATCTGAATCTGATTGAGCAGGCACCCCTGACCGTGGCCGAGAAGCTG
CAGCGCGACTTTCTGACGGAATGGCGCCGTGTGAGTAAGGCCCCGGAGGCTCTTTTCTTTGTGCAATTTG
AGAAGGGAGAGAGCTACTTCCACATGCACGTGCTCGTGGAAACCACCGGGGTGAAATCCATGGTTTTGGG
ACGTTTCCTGAGTCAGATTCGCGAAAAACTGATTCAGAGAATTTACCGCGGGATCGAGCCGACTTTGCCA
AACTGGTTCGCGGTCACAAAGACCAGAAATGGCGCCGGAGGCGGGAACAAGGTGGTGGATGAGTGCTACA
TCCCCAATTACTTGCTCCCCAAAACCCAGCCTGAGCTCCAGTGGGCGTGGACTAATATGGAACAGTATTT
AAGCGCCTGTTTGAATCTCACGGAGCGTAAACGGTTGGTGGCGCAGCATCTGACGCACGTGTCGCAGACG
CAGGAGCAGAACAAAGAGAATCAGAATCCCAATTCTGATGCGCCGGTGATCAGATCAAAAACTTCAGCCA
GGTACATGGAGCTGGTCGGGTGGCTCGTGGACAAGGGGATTACCTCGGAGAAGCAGTGGATCCAGGAGGA
CCAGGCCTCATACATCTCCTTCAATGCGGCCTCCAACTCGCGGTCCCAAATCAAGGCTGCCTTGGACAAT
GCGGGAAAGATTATGAGCCTGACTAAAACCGCCCCCGACTACCTGGTGGGCCAGCAGCCCGTGGAGGACA
TTTCCAGCAATCGGATTTATAAAATTTTGGAACTAAACGGGTACGATCCCCAATATGCGGCTTCCGTCTT
TCTGGGATGGGCCACGAAAAAGTTCGGCAAGAGGAACACCATCTGGCTGTTTGGGCCTGCAACTACCGGG
AAGACCAACATCGCGGAGGCCATAGCCCACACTGTGCCCTTCTACGGGTGCGTAAACTGGACCAATGAGA
ACTTTCCCTTCAACGACTGTGTCGACAAGATGGTGATCTGGTGGGAGGAGGGGAAGATGACCGCCAAGGT
CGTGGAGTCGGCCAAAGCCATTCTCGGAGGAAGCAAGGTGCGCGTGGACCAGAAATGCAAGTCCTCGGCC
CAGATAGACCCGACTCCCGTGATCGTCACCTCCAACACCAACATGTGCGCCGTGATTGACGGGAACTCAA
CGACCTTCGAACACCAGCAGCCGTTGCAAGACCGGATGTTCAAATTTGAACTCACCCGCCGTCTGGATCA
TGACTTTGGGAAGGTCACCAAGCAGGAAGTCAAAGACTTTTTCCGGTGGGCAAAGGATCACGTGGTTGAG
GTGGAGCATGAATTCTACGTCAAAAAGGGTGGAGCCAAGAAAAGACCCGCCCCCAGTGACGCAGATATAA
GTGAGCCCAAACGGGTGCGCGAGTCAGTTGCGCAGCCATCGACGTCAGACGCGGAAGCTTCGATCAACTA
CGCAGACAGGTACCAAAACAAATGTTCTCGTCACGTGGGCATGAATCTGATGCTGTTTCCCTGCAGACAA
TGCGAGAGAATGAATCAGAATTCAAATATCTGCTTCACTCACGGACAGAAAGACTGTTTAGAGTGCTTTC
CCGTGTCAGAATCTCAACCCGTTTCTGTCGTCAAAAAGGCGTATCAGAAACTGTGCTACATTCATCATAT
CATGGGAAAGGTGCCAGACGCTTGCACTGCCTGCGATCTGGTCAATGTGGATTTGGATGACTGCATCTTT
GAACAATAAATGATTTAAATCAGGTATGGCTGCCGATGGTTATCTTCCAGATTGGCTCGAGGACAACCTT
AGTGAAGGAATTCGCGAGTGGTGGGCTTTGAAACCTGGAGCCCCTCAACCCAAGGCAAATCAACAACATC
AAGACAACGCTCGAGGTCTTGTGCTTCCGGGTTACAAATACCTTGGACCCGGCAACGGACTCGACAAGGG
GGAGCCGGTCAACGCAGCAGACGCGGCGGCCCTCGAGCACGACAAGGCCTACGACCAGCAGCTCAAGGCC
GGAGACAACCCGTACCTCAAGTACAACCACGCCGACGCCGAGTTCCAGGAGCGGCTCAAAGAAGATACGT
CTTTTGGGGGCAACCTCGGGCGAGCAGTCTTCCAGGCCAAAAAGAGGCTTCTTGAACCTCTTGGTCTGGT
TGAGGAAGCGGCTAAGACGGCTCCTGGAAAGAAGAGGCCTGTAGAGCAGTCTCCTCAGGAACCGGACTCC
TCCGCGGGTATTGGCAAATCGGGTGCACAGCCCGCTAAAAAGAGACTCAATTTCGGTCAGACTGGCGACA
CAGAGTCAGTCCCAGACCCTCAACCAATCGGAGAACCTCCCGCAGCCCCCTCAGGTGTGGGATCTCTTAC
AATGGCTTCAGGTGGTGGCGCACCAGTGGCAGACAATAACGAAGGTGCCGATGGAGTGGGTAGTTCCTCG
GGAAATTGGCATTGCGATTCCCAATGGCTGGGGGACAGAGTCATCACCACCAGCACCCGAACCTGGGCCC
TGCCCACCTACAACAATCACCTCTACAAGCAAATCTCCAACAGCACATCTGGAGGATCTTCAAATGACAA
CGCCTACTTCGGCTACAGCACCCCCTGGGGGTATTTTGACTTCAACAGATTCCACTGCCACTTCTCACCA
CGTGACTGGCAGCGACTCATCAACAACAACTGGGGATTCCGGCCTAAGCGACTCAACTTCAAGCTCTTCA
ACATTCAGGTCAAAGAGGTTACGGACAACAATGGAGTCAAGACCATCGCCAATAACCTTACCAGCACGGT
CCAGGTCTTCACGGACTCAGACTATCAGCTCCCGTACGTGCTCGGGTCGGCTCACGAGGGCTGCCTCCCG
CCGTTCCCAGCGGACGTTTTCATGATTCCTCAGTACGGGTATCTGACGCTTAATGATGGAAGCCAGGCCG
TGGGTCGTTCGTCCTTTTACTGCCTGGAATATTTCCCGTCGCAAATGCTAAGAACGGGTAACAACTTCCA
GTTCAGCTACGAGTTTGAGAACGTACCTTTCCATAGCAGCTACGCTCACAGCCAAAGCCTGGACCGACTA
ATGAATCCACTCATCGACCAATACTTGTACTATCTCTCTAGAACTATTAACGGTTCTGGACAGAATCAAC
AAACGCTAAAATTCAGTGTGGCCGGACCCAGCAACATGGCTGTCCAGGGAAGAAACTACATACCTGGACC
CAGCTACCGACAACAACGTGTCTCAACCACTGTGACTCAAAACAACAACAGCGAATTTGCTTGGCCTGGA
GCTTCTTCTTGGGCTCTCAATGGACGTAATAGCTTGATGAATCCTGGACCTGCTATGGCCAGCCACAAAG
AAGGAGAGGACCGTTTCTTTCCTTTGTCTGGATCTTTAATTTTTGGCAAACAAGGTACCGGTAGAGACAA
CGTGGATGCGGACAAAGTCATGATAACCAACGAAGAAGAAATTAAAACTACTAACCCGGTAGCAACGGAG
TCCTATGGACAAGTGGCCACAAACCACCAGAGTGCCCAATGGCCGCCGAAGACTACGTCTGCACAGGCGC
AGACCGGTTGGGTTCAAAACCAAGGAATACTTCCGGGTATGGTTTGGCAGGACAGAGATGTGTACCTGCA
AGGACCCATTTGGGCCAAAATTCCTCACACGGACGGCAACTTTCACCCTTCTCCGCTGATGGGAGGGTTT
GGAATGAAGCACCCGCCTCCTCAGATCCTCATCAAAAACACACCTGTACCTGCGGATCCTCCAACGGCCT
TCAACAAGGACAAGCTGAACTCTTTCATCACCCAGTATTCTACTGGCCAAGTCAGCGTGGAGATCGAGTG
GGAGCTGCAGAAGGAAAACAGCAAGCGCTGGAACCCGGAGATCCAGTACACTTCCAACTATTACAAGTCT
AATAATGTTGAATTTGCTGTTAATACTGAAGGTGTATATAGTGAACCCCGCCCCATTGGCACCAGATACC
TGACTCGTAATCTGTAAGTTTAAACCTGCAGGACTAGAGGTCCTGTATTAGAGGTCACGTGAGTGTTTTG
CGACATTTTGCGACACCATGTGGTCACGCTGGGTATTTAAGCCCGAGTGAGCACGCAGGGTCTCCATTTT
GAAGCGGGAGGTTTGAACGCGCAGCCGCCAAGCCGAATTCTGCAGATATCCATCACACTGGCGGCCGCTC
GACTAGAGCGGCCGCCACCGCGGTGGAGCTCCAGCTTTTGTTCCCTTTAGTGAGGGTTAATTGCGCGCTT
GGCGTAATCATGGTCATAGCTGTTTCCTGTGTGAAATTGTTATCCGCTCACAATTCCACACAACATACGA
GCCGGAAGCATAAAGTGTAAAGCCTGGGGTGCCTAATGAGTGAGCTAACTCACATTAATTGCGTTGCGCT
CACTGCCCGCTTTCCAGTCGGGAAACCTGTCGTGCCAGCTGCATTAATGAATCGGCCAACGCGCGGGGAG
AGGCGGTTTGCGTATTGGGCGCTCTTCCGCTTCCTCGCTCACTGACTCGCTGCGCTCGGTCGTTCGGCTG
CGGCGAGCGGTATCAGCTCACTCAAAGGCGGTAATACGGTTATCCACAGAATCAGGGGATAACGCAGGAA
AGAACATGTGAGCAAAAGGCCAGCAAAAGGCCAGGAACCGTAAAAAGGCCGCGTTGCTGGCGTTTTTCCA
TAGGCTCCGCCCCCCTGACGAGCATCACAAAAATCGACGCTCAAGTCAGAGGTGGCGAAACCCGACAGGA
CTATAAAGATACCAGGCGTTTCCCCCTGGAAGCTCCCTCGTGCGCTCTCCTGTTCCGACCCTGCCGCTTA
CCGGATACCTGTCCGCCTTTCTCCCTTCGGGAAGCGTGGCGCTTTCTCATAGCTCACGCTGTAGGTATCT
CAGTTCGGTGTAGGTCGTTCGCTCCAAGCTGGGCTGTGTGCACGAACCCCCCGTTCAGCCCGACCGCTGC
GCCTTATCCGGTAACTATCGTCTTGAGTCCAACCCGGTAAGACACGACTTATCGCCACTGGCAGCAGCCA
CTGGTAACAGGATTAGCAGAGCGAGGTATGTAGGCGGTGCTACAGAGTTCTTGAAGTGGTGGCCTAACTA
CGGCTACACTAGAAGAACAGTATTTGGTATCTGCGCTCTGCTGAAGCCAGTTACCTTCGGAAAAAGAGTT
GGTAGCTCTTGATCCGGCAAACAAACCACCGCTGGTAGCGGTGGTTTTTTTGTTTGCAAGCAGCAGATTA
CGCGCAGAAAAAAAGGATCTCAAGAAGATCCTTTGATCTTTTCTACGGGGTCTGACGCTCAGTGGAACGA
AAACTCACGTTAAGGGATTTTGGTCATGAGATTATCAAAAAGGATCTTCACCTAGATCCTTTTAAATTAA
AAATGAAGTTTTAAATCAATCTAAAGTATATATGAGTAAACTTGGTCTGACAGTTACCAATGCTTAATCA
GTGAGGCACCTATCTCAGCGATCTGTCTATTTCGTTCATCCATAGTTGCCTGACTCCCCGTCGTGTAGAT
AACTACGATACGGGAGGGCTTACCATCTGGCCCCAGTGCTGCAATGATACCGCGAGACCCACGCTCACCG
GCTCCAGATTTATCAGCAATAAACCAGCCAGCCGGAAGGGCCGAGCGCAGAAGTGGTCCTGCAACTTTAT
CCGCCTCCATCCAGTCTATTAATTGTTGCCGGGAAGCTAGAGTAAGTAGTTCGCCAGTTAATAGTTTGCG
CAACGTTGTTGCCATTGCTACAGGCATCGTGGTGTCACGCTCGTCGTTTGGTATGGCTTCATTCAGCTCC
GGTTCCCAACGATCAAGGCGAGTTACATGATCCCCCATGTTGTGCAAAAAAGCGGTTAGCTCCTTCGGTC
CTCCGATCGTTGTCAGAAGTAAGTTGGCCGCAGTGTTATCACTCATGGTTATGGCAGCACTGCATAATTC
TCTTACTGTCATGCCATCCGTAAGATGCTTTTCTGTGACTGGTGAGTACTCAACCAAGTCATTCTGAGAA
TAGTGTATGCGGCGACCGAGTTGCTCTTGCCCGGCGTCAATACGGGATAATACCGCGCCACATAGCAGAA
CTTTAAAAGTGCTCATCATTGGAAAACGTTCTTCGGGGCGAAAACTCTCAAGGATCTTACCGCTGTTGAG
ATCCAGTTCGATGTAACCCACTCGTGCACCCAACTGATCTTCAGCATCTTTTACTTTCACCAGCGTTTCT
GGGTGAGCAAAAACAGGAAGGCAAAATGCCGCAAAAAAGGGAATAAGGGCGACACGGAAATGTTGAATAC
TCATACTCTTCCTTTTTCAATATTATTGAAGCATTTATCAGGGTTATTGTCTCATGAGCGGATACATATT
TGAATGTATTTAGAAAAATAAACAAATAGGGGTTCCGCGCACATTTCCCCGAAAAGTGCCACCTAAATTG
TAAGCGTTAATATTTTGTTAAAATTCGCGTTAAATTTTTGTTAAATCAGCTCATTTTTTAACCAATAGGC
CGAAATCGGCAAAATCCCTTATAAATCAAAAGAATAGACCGAGATAGGGT
[37 nt withheld, positions 6841-6877]
AAAGAACGTGGACTCCAACGTCAAAGG
[49 nt withheld, positions 6905-6953]
T
[91 nt withheld, positions 6955-7045]
G
[124 nt withheld, positions 7047-7170]
CCCATTCGCCATTCAGGCTGCGCAACTGTTGGGAAGGGCGATCGGTGCGGGCCTCTTCGCTATTACGCCA
GCTGGCGAAAGGGGGATGTGCTGCAAGGCGATTAAGTTGGGTA
Features (pLannotate 1.2.2; 14 found; start..end, strand, type, name):
     55..73      +  promoter       T7 promoter: promoter for bacteriophage T7 RNA polymerase
    846..2036    +  CDS            Rep52: REP52_AAV2S - Experimental evidence at protein level: Swiss-Prot protein existence level 1. Plays a critical role during packaging of viral DNA into empty capsids, where they are thought to be part of the packaging motor complex. The single stranded genomic DNA is packaged in a 3' to 5' direction and requires the association between viral DNA and Rep40. Regulates host PKA activity by interacting with host PRKX as a mechanism to interfere with helper virus propagation and to promote its own replication. From Adeno-associated virus 2 (isolate Srivastava/1982) (AAV-2).
   2056..4284    +  CDS            VP1: CAPSD_AAV2S - Experimental evidence at protein level: Swiss-Prot protein existence level 1. Capsid protein self-assembles to form an icosahedral capsid with a T=1 symmetry, about 22 nm in diameter, and consisting of 60 copies of three size variants of the capsid protein VP1, VP2 and VP3 which differ in their N-terminus. The capsid encapsulates the genomic ssDNA. Binds to host cell heparan sulfate and uses host ITGA5-ITGB1 as coreceptor on the cell surface to provide virion attachment to target cell. This attachment induces virion internalization predominantly through clathrin-dependent endocyt
   4483..4511    -  misc_feature   MCS (fragment): pBluescript multiple cloning site
   4524..4542    -  promoter       T3 promoter: promoter for bacteriophage T3 RNA polymerase
   4587..4603    -  protein_bind   lac operator: The lac repressor binds to the lac operator to inhibit transcription in E. coli. This inhibition can be relieved by adding lactose or isopropyl-β-D-thiogalactopyranoside (IPTG). lac repressor encoded by lacI
   4611..4641    -  promoter       lac promoter: promoter for the E. coli lac operon
   4656..4677    -  protein_bind   CAP binding site: CAP binding activates transcription in the presence of cAMP. E. coli catabolite activator protein
   4690..4782    -  CDS            lacI (fragment): lac repressor; lacI; The lac repressor binds to the lac operator to inhibit transcription in E. coli. This inhibition can be relieved by adding lactose or isopropyl-β-D-thiogalactopyranoside (IPTG).
   4965..5553    -  rep_origin     ori: high-copy-number ColE1/pMB1/pBR322/pUC origin of replication
   5724..6584    -  CDS            AmpR: β-lactamase; bla; confers resistance to ampicillin, carbenicillin, and related antibiotics
   6585..6689    -  promoter       AmpR promoter: bla
   6742..7170    -  rep_origin     f1 ori (sequence partly withheld): f1 bacteriophage origin of replication; arrow indicates direction of (+) strand synthesis
   7175..47      -  CDS            lacZα (fragment) (across the origin): LacZα fragment of β-galactosidase; lacZ fragment
