[The description below was written by a language model from this plasmid's Addgene catalogue record and pLannotate feature annotations shown in this document.]
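Description:
rAAV2/cMG.WPP is an AAV Rep/Cap packaging (helper) plasmid of about 7.3 kb that supplies, in trans, the AAV2 replication proteins and an engineered capsid called AAV-cMG.WPP. It is built on a pBluescript-like bacterial backbone. The feature table shows a high-copy ColE1/pUC origin, an f1 phage origin, an ampicillin resistance gene with its own promoter, flanking T7 and T3 promoters, and remnants of the lac promoter/operator, lacZα and multiple cloning site. No ITRs are annotated, as expected for a helper plasmid that is not itself meant to be packaged.

The payload is the rep–cap arrangement. The annotation tool marks a Rep52 reading frame from AAV2. Larger Rep proteins are not separately annotated, although the catalogue entry says simply that Rep2 is expressed. Immediately downstream lies a VP1-length capsid open reading frame of roughly 2.2 kb, matching the recorded insert size. The tool labels this by similarity to the AAV2 capsid, but according to the record it is a synthetic derivative of AAV9 carrying a K449R substitution and a seven-residue peptide (WPPKTTS) inserted between Q588 and A589. As in natural AAV, VP1, VP2 and VP3 would be expected to derive from this single reading frame. The promoters driving rep and cap are not annotated or stated.

The capsid comes from a directed-evolution study aimed at efficient gene delivery to microglia. The plasmid is therefore typically used with an ITR-flanked transgene plasmid and adenoviral helper functions to make recombinant AAV carrying the cMG.WPP capsid.
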