Addgene plasmid #184542: rAAV2/cMG.WPP
Purpose: AAV packaging plasmid, expressing Rep2 and AAV-cMG.WPP capsid
Depositing lab: Minmin Luo. Depositing organization: National Institute of Biological Sciences, Beijing. Publication: Directed evolution of adeno-associated virus for efficient gene delivery to microglia. Lin R, Zhou Y, Yan T, Wang R, Li H, Wu Z, Zhang X, Zhou X, Zhao F, Zhang L, Li Y, Luo M. Nat Methods. 2022 Jul 25. pii: 10.1038/s41592-022-01547-7. doi: 10.1038/s41592-022-01547-7. PubMed 35879607.
Backbone
  Vector backbone: AAV helper vector
  Vector type: AAV ; helper vector for packaging
Growth in bacteria
  Bacterial resistance: Ampicillin, 100 μg/mL
  Growth temperature: 37°C
  Growth strain: DH5alpha
  Copy number: Unknown
Gene/Insert
  Gene/Insert name: AAV-cMG.WPP capsid
  Species: Synthetic
  Insert size (bp): 2232
  Mutation: changes on AAV9 capsid: K449R; insertion of WPPKTTS between Q588 and A589
Terms and licenses: Academic/Nonprofit Terms; Industry Terms: Not Available to Industry
How to cite: rAAV2/cMG.WPP was a gift from Minmin Luo (Addgene plasmid # 184542 ; http://n2t.net/addgene:184542 ; RRID:Addgene_184542)
